>Addgene plasmid #109222 | MoClo adapted pUC57-Amp Level 1 position 3 | depositor full sequence | sequence record 216896 | MoClo adapted pUC57-Amp Level 1 position 3 sequence 2936 bps
GTGAAGACAAACTAGAATTCGAGCTCGGAGTGAGACCGCAGCTGGCACGACAGGTTTCCCGACTGGAAAG
CGGGCAGTGAGCGCAACGCAATTAATGTGAGTTAGCTCACTCATTAGGCACCCCAGGCTTTACACTTTAT
GCTTCCGGCTCGTATGTTGTGTGGAATTGTGAGCGGATAACAATTTCACACAGGAAACAGCTATGACCAT
GATTACGCCAAGCTTGCATGCCTGCAGGTCGACTCTAGAGGATCCCCGGGTACCGAGCTCGAATTCACTG
GCCGTCGTTTTACAACGTCGTGACTGGGAAAACCCTGGCGTTACCCAACTTAATCGCCTTGCAGCACATC
CCCCTTTCGCCAGCTGGCGTAATAGCGAAGAGGCCCGCACCGATCGCCCTTCCCAACAGTTGCGCAGCCT
GAATGGCGAATGGCGCCTGATGCGGTATTTTCTCCTTACGCATCTGTGCGGTATTTCACACCGCATATGG
TGCACTCTCAGTACAATCTGCTCTGATGCCGCATAGTTAAGCCAGCCCCGACACCCGCCAACACCCGCTG
ACGCGCCCTGACGGGCTTGTCTGCTCCCGGCATCCGCTTACAGACAAGCTGTGACGGTCTCACGCTTTAC
TTGTCTTCTGCACGAAGTGTGGGGTGCCTAATGAGTGAGCTAACTCACATTAATTGCGTTGCGCTCACTG
CCCGCTTTCCAGTCGGGAAACCTGTCGTGCCAGCTGCATTAATGAATCGGCCAACGCGCGGGGAGAGGCG
GTTTGCGTATTGGGCGCTCTTCCGCTTCCTCGCTCACTGACTCGCTGCGCTCGGTCGTTCGGCTGCGGCG
AGCGGTATCAGCTCACTCAAAGGCGGTAATACGGTTATCCACAGAATCAGGGGATAACGCAGGAAAGAAC
ATGTGAGCAAAAGGCCAGCAAAAGGCCAGGAACCGTAAAAAGGCCGCGTTGCTGGCGTTTTTCCATAGGC
TCCGCCCCCCTGACGAGCATCACAAAAATCGACGCTCAAGTCAGAGGTGGCGAAACCCGACAGGACTATA
AAGATACCAGGCGTTTCCCCCTGGAAGCTCCCTCGTGCGCTCTCCTGTTCCGACCCTGCCGCTTACCGGA
TACCTGTCCGCCTTTCTCCCTTCGGGAAGCGTGGCGCTTTCTCATAGCTCACGCTGTAGGTATCTCAGTT
CGGTGTAGGTCGTTCGCTCCAAGCTGGGCTGTGTGCACGAACCCCCCGTTCAGCCCGACCGCTGCGCCTT
ATCCGGTAACTATCGTCTTGAGTCCAACCCGGTAAGACACGACTTATCGCCACTGGCAGCAGCCACTGGT
AACAGGATTAGCAGAGCGAGGTATGTAGGCGGTGCTACAGAGTTCTTGAAGTGGTGGCCTAACTACGGCT
ACACTAGAAGAACAGTATTTGGTATCTGCGCTCTGCTGAAGCCAGTTACCTTCGGAAAAAGAGTTGGTAG
CTCTTGATCCGGCAAACAAACCACCGCTGGTAGCGGTGGTTTTTTTGTTTGCAAGCAGCAGATTACGCGC
AGAAAAAAAGGATCTCAAGAAGATCCTTTGATCTTTTCTACGGGGTCTGACGCTCAGTGGAACGAAAACT
CACGTTAAGGGATTTTGGTCATGAGATTATCAAAAAGGATCTTCACCTAGATCCTTTTAAATTAAAAATG
AAGTTTTAAATCAATCTAAAGTATATATGAGTAAACTTGGTCTGACAGTTACCAATGCTTAATCAGTGAG
GCACCTATCTCAGCGATCTGTCTATTTCGTTCATCCATAGTTGCCTGACTCCCCGTCGTGTAGATAACTA
CGATACGGGAGGGCTTACCATCTGGCCCCAGTGCTGCAATGATACCGCGAGACCCACGCTCACCGGCTCC
AGATTTATCAGCAATAAACCAGCCAGCCGGAAGGGCCGAGCGCAGAAGTGGTCCTGCAACTTTATCCGCC
TCCATCCAGTCTATTAATTGTTGCCGGGAAGCTAGAGTAAGTAGTTCGCCAGTTAATAGTTTGCGCAACG
TTGTTGCCATTGCTACAGGCATCGTGGTGTCACGCTCGTCGTTTGGTATGGCTTCATTCAGCTCCGGTTC
CCAACGATCAAGGCGAGTTACATGATCCCCCATGTTGTGCAAAAAAGCGGTTAGCTCCTTCGGTCCTCCG
ATCGTTGTCAGAAGTAAGTTGGCCGCAGTGTTATCACTCATGGTTATGGCAGCACTGCATAATTCTCTTA
CTGTCATGCCATCCGTAAGATGCTTTTCTGTGACTGGTGAGTACTCAACCAAGTCATTCTGAGAATAGTG
TATGCGGCGACCGAGTTGCTCTTGCCCGGCGTCAATACGGGATAATACCGCGCCACATAGCAGAACTTTA
AAAGTGCTCATCATTGGAAAACGTTCTTCGGGGCGAAAACTCTCAAGGATCTTACCGCTGTTGAGATCCA
GTTCGATGTAACCCACTCGTGCACCCAACTGATCTTCAGCATCTTTTACTTTCACCAGCGTTTCTGGGTG
AGCAAAAACAGGAAGGCAAAATGCCGCAAAAAAGGGAATAAGGGCGACACGGAAATGTTGAATACTCATA
CTCTTCCTTTTTCAATATTATTGAAGCATTTATCAGGGTTATTGTCTCATGAGCGGATACATATTTGAAT
GTATTTAGAAAAATAAACAAATAGGGGTTCCGCGCACATTTCCCCGAAAAGTGCCACCTGACGTCTAAGA
AACCATTATTATCATGACATTAACCTATAAAAATAGGCGTATCACGAGGCCCTTTCGTCTCGCGCGTTTC
GGTGATGACGGTGAAAACCTCTGACACATGCAGCTCCCGGAGACGGTCACAGCTTGTCTGTAAGCGGATG
CCGGGAGCAGACAAGCCCGTCAGGGCGCGTCAGCGGGTGTTGGCGGGTGTCGGGGCTGGCCACTCT
Features (pLannotate 1.2.2; 13 found; start..end, strand, type, name):
     38..80      +  CDS            lacI (fragment): lac repressor; lacI; The lac repressor binds to the lac operator to inhibit transcription in E. coli. This inhibition can be relieved by adding lactose or isopropyl-β-D-thiogalactopyranoside (IPTG).
     93..114     +  protein_bind   CAP binding site: CAP binding activates transcription in the presence of cAMP. E. coli catabolite activator protein
    129..159     +  promoter       lac promoter: promoter for the E. coli lac operon
    167..183     +  protein_bind   lac operator: The lac repressor binds to the lac operator to inhibit transcription in E. coli. This inhibition can be relieved by adding lactose or isopropyl-β-D-thiogalactopyranoside (IPTG). lac repressor encoded by lacI
    220..276     -  misc_feature   MCS: pUC18/19 multiple cloning site
    273..430     +  CDS            lacZα (fragment): LacZα fragment of β-galactosidase; lacZ fragment
    436..535     -  misc_feature   bom (fragment): basis of mobility region from pBR322
    661..682     -  protein_bind   CAP binding site: CAP binding activates transcription in the presence of cAMP. E. coli catabolite activator protein
    695..787     -  CDS            lacI (fragment): lac repressor; lacI; The lac repressor binds to the lac operator to inhibit transcription in E. coli. This inhibition can be relieved by adding lactose or isopropyl-β-D-thiogalactopyranoside (IPTG).
    970..1558    -  rep_origin     ori: high-copy-number ColE1/pMB1/pBR322/pUC origin of replication
   1729..2589    -  CDS            AmpR: β-lactamase; bla; confers resistance to ampicillin, carbenicillin, and related antibiotics
   2590..2694    -  promoter       AmpR promoter: bla
   2789..2824    +  CDS            rop (fragment): Rop protein, which maintains plasmids at low copy number; rop
