>Addgene plasmid #109222 | MoClo adapted pUC57-Amp Level 1 position 3 | addgene full sequence | sequence record 223531 | Addgene NGS Result
TAATGTGAGTTAGCTCACTCATTAGGCACCCCAGGCTTTACACTTTATGCTTCCGGCTCGTATGTTGTGT
GGAATTGTGAGCGGATAACAATTTCACACAGGAAACAGCTATGACCATGATTACGCCAAGCTTGCATGCC
TGCAGGTCGACTCTAGAGGATCCCCGGGTACCGAGCTCGAATTCACTGGCCGTCGTTTTACAACGTCGTG
ACTGGGAAAACCCTGGCGTTACCCAACTTAATCGCCTTGCAGCACATCCCCCTTTCGCCAGCTGGCGTAA
TAGCGAAGAGGCCCGCACCGATCGCCCTTCCCAACAGTTGCGCAGCCTGAATGGCGAATGGCGCCTGATG
CGGTATTTTCTCCTTACGCATCTGTGCGGTATTTCACACCGCATATGGTGCACTCTCAGTACAATCTGCT
CTGATGCCGCATAGTTAAGCCAGCCCCGACACCCGCCAACACCCGCTGACGCGCCCTGACGGGCTTGTCT
GCTCCCGGCATCCGCTTACAGACAAGCTGTGACGGTCTCACGCTTTACTTGTCTTCTGCACGAAGTGTGG
GGTGCCTAATGAGTGAGCTAACTCACATTAATTGCGTTGCGCTCACTGCCCGCTTTCCAGTCGGGAAACC
TGTCGTGCCAGCTGCATTAATGAATCGGCCAACGCGCGGGGAGAGGCGGTTTGCGTATTGGGCGCTCTTC
CGCTTCCTCGCTCACTGACTCGCTGCGCTCGGTCGTTCGGCTGCGGCGAGCGGTATCAGCTCACTCAAAG
GCGGTAATACGGTTATCCACAGAATCAGGGGATAACGCAGGAAAGAACATGTGAGCAAAAGGCCAGCAAA
AGGCCAGGAACCGTAAAAAGGCCGCGTTGCTGGCGTTTTTCCATAGGCTCCGCCCCCCTGACGAGCATCA
CAAAAATCGACGCTCAAGTCAGAGGTGGCGAAACCCGACAGGACTATAAAGATACCAGGCGTTTCCCCCT
GGAAGCTCCCTCGTGCGCTCTCCTGTTCCGACCCTGCCGCTTACCGGATACCTGTCCGCCTTTCTCCCTT
CGGGAAGCGTGGCGCTTTCTCATAGCTCACGCTGTAGGTATCTCAGTTCGGTGTAGGTCGTTCGCTCCAA
GCTGGGCTGTGTGCACGAACCCCCCGTTCAGCCCGACCGCTGCGCCTTATCCGGTAACTATCGCCTTGAG
TCCAACCCGGTAAGACACGACTTATCGCCACTGGCAGCAGCCACTGGTAACAGGATTAGCAGAGCGAGGT
ATGTAGGCGGTGCTACAGAGTTCTTGAAGTGGTGGCCTAACTACGGCTACACTAGAAGAACAGTATTTGG
TATCTGCGCTCTGCTGAAGCCAGTTACCTTCGGAAAAAGAGTTGGTAGCTCTTGATCCGGCAAACAAACC
ACCGCTGGTAGCGGTGGTTTTTTTGTTTGCAAGCAGCAGATTACGCGCAGAAAAAAAGGATCTCAAGAAG
ATCCTTTGATCTTTTCTACGGGGTCTGACGCTCAGTGGAACGAAAACTCACGTTAAGGGATTTTGGTCAT
GAGATTATCAAAAAGGATCTTCACCTAGATCCTTTTAAATTAAAAATGAAGTTTTAAATCAATCTAAAGT
ATATATGAGTAAACTTGGTCTGACAGTTACCAATGCTTAATCAGTGAGGCACCTATCTCAGCGATCTGTC
TATTTCGTTCATCCATAGTTGCCTGACTCCCCGTCGTGTAGATAACTACGATACGGGAGGGCTTACCATC
TGGCCCCAGTGCTGCAATGATACCGCGAGACCCACGCTCACCGGCTCCAGATTTATCAGCAATAAACCAG
CCAGCCGGAAGGGCCGAGCGCAGAAGTGGTCCTGCAACTTTATCCGCCTCCATCCAGTCTATTAATTGTT
GCCGGGAAGCTAGAGTAAGTAGTTCGCCAGTTAATAGTTTGCGCAACGTTGTTGCCATTGCTACAGGCAT
CGTGGTGTCACGCTCGTCGTTTGGTATGGCTTCATTCAGCTCCGGTTCCCAACGATCAAGGCGAGTTACA
TGATCCCCCATGTTGTGCAAAAAAGCGGTTAGCTCCTTCGGTCCTCCGATCGTTGTCAGAAGTAAGTTGG
CCGCAGTGTTATCACTCATGGTTATGGCAGCACTGCATAATTCTCTTACTGTCATGCCATCCGTAAGATG
CTTTTCTGTGACTGGTGAGTACTCAACCAAGTCATTCTGAGAATAGTGTATGCGGCGACCGAGTTGCTCT
TGCCCGGCGTCAATACGGGATAATACCGCGCCACATAGCAGAACTTTAAAAGTGCTCATCATTGGAAAAC
GTTCTTCGGGGCGAAAACTCTCAAGGATCTTACCGCTGTTGAGATCCAGTTCGATGTAACCCACTCGTGC
ACCCAACTGATCTTCAGCATCTTTTACTTTCACCAGCGTTTCTGGGTGAGCAAAAACAGGAAGGCAAAAT
GCCGCAAAAAAGGGAATAAGGGCGACACGGAAATGTTGAATACTCATACTCTTCCTTTTTCAATATTATT
GAAGCATTTATCAGGGTTATTGTCTCATGAGCGGATACATATTTGAATGTATTTAGAAAAATAAACAAAT
AGGGGTTCCGCGCACATTTCCCCGAAAAGTGCCACCTGACGTCTAAGAAACCATTATTATCATGACATTA
ACCTATAAAAATAGGCGTATCACGAGGCCCTTTCGTCTCGCGCGTTTCGGTGATGACGGTGAAAACCTCT
GACACATGCAGCTCCCGGAGACGGTCACAGCTTGTCTGTAAGCGGATGCCGGGAGCAGACAAGCCCGTCA
GGGCGCGTCAGCGGGTGTTGGCGGGTGTCGGGGCTGGCCACTCTGTGAAGACAAACTAGAATTCGAGCTC
GGAGTGAGACCGCAGCTGGCACGACAGGTTTCCCGACTGGAAAGCGGGCAGTGAGCGCAACGCAAT
Features (pLannotate 1.2.2; 13 found; start..end, strand, type, name):
      1..22      +  protein_bind   CAP binding site: CAP binding activates transcription in the presence of cAMP. E. coli catabolite activator protein
     37..67      +  promoter       lac promoter: promoter for the E. coli lac operon
     75..91      +  protein_bind   lac operator: The lac repressor binds to the lac operator to inhibit transcription in E. coli. This inhibition can be relieved by adding lactose or isopropyl-β-D-thiogalactopyranoside (IPTG). lac repressor encoded by lacI
    128..184     -  misc_feature   MCS: pUC18/19 multiple cloning site
    181..338     +  CDS            lacZα (fragment): LacZα fragment of β-galactosidase; lacZ fragment
    344..443     -  misc_feature   bom (fragment): basis of mobility region from pBR322
    569..590     -  protein_bind   CAP binding site: CAP binding activates transcription in the presence of cAMP. E. coli catabolite activator protein
    603..695     -  CDS            lacI (fragment): lac repressor; lacI; The lac repressor binds to the lac operator to inhibit transcription in E. coli. This inhibition can be relieved by adding lactose or isopropyl-β-D-thiogalactopyranoside (IPTG).
    878..1466    -  rep_origin     ori: high-copy-number ColE1/pMB1/pBR322/pUC origin of replication
   1637..2497    -  CDS            AmpR: β-lactamase; bla; confers resistance to ampicillin, carbenicillin, and related antibiotics
   2498..2602    -  promoter       AmpR promoter: bla
   2697..2732    +  CDS            rop (fragment): Rop protein, which maintains plasmids at low copy number; rop
   2882..2924    +  CDS            lacI (fragment): lac repressor; lacI; The lac repressor binds to the lac operator to inhibit transcription in E. coli. This inhibition can be relieved by adding lactose or isopropyl-β-D-thiogalactopyranoside (IPTG).
