[The description below was written by a language model from this plasmid's Addgene catalogue record and pLannotate feature annotations shown in this document.]
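Description:
MoClo adapted pUC57-Amp Level 1 position 3 is an empty acceptor backbone for MoClo (Golden Gate-type) modular cloning, built for plant work in which DNA is delivered by particle bombardment rather than by Agrobacterium. Standard MoClo Level 1 acceptors are binary vectors. This one is non-binary: the Level 1 cloning cassette from a pICH-series MoClo vector was excised by restriction digestion and ligated into the small pUC57 backbone. The record is inconsistent about the donor, naming pICH47732 in the backbone modification field and pICH47751 in the derivation note. The full plasmid is 2,936 bp. It is maintained in E. coli at high copy through the ColE1/pUC-type origin and selected with ampicillin through the AmpR (β-lactamase) gene and its own promoter.

The annotated cassette consists of a CAP binding site, lac promoter and lac operator driving a lacZα fragment, with a pUC18/19-type multiple cloning site remnant. In MoClo acceptors this lacZα unit is a dropout marker, replaced when Level 0 parts (promoter, coding sequence, terminator and so on) are assembled into a transcription unit, so that correct clones can be picked by blue/white screening. The flanking type IIS sites and fusion overhangs that define "position 3" for later Level 2 multigene assembly are not annotated in the feature tables. The short lacI, rop and bom fragments and the second CAP site are backbone or cassette remnants, not functional genes. No T-DNA borders, plant promoters or plant selectable markers are annotated. The depositor and sequencing-derived records are the same length and list the same features, differing only in their starting coordinate.
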