Addgene plasmid #109222: MoClo adapted pUC57-Amp Level 1 position 3
Purpose: (Empty Backbone) Non binary level 1 position 3 vector adapted for MoClo modular cloning useful for particle bombardment transformation of plants
Depositing lab: Elena Caro Bernat. Depositing organization: Centro de Biotecnología y Genómica de Plantas (UPM/INIA).
Backbone
  Vector backbone: pUC57
  Backbone size (bp): 2287
  Modifications to backbone: Backbone was ligated with MoClo cloning cassette from vector pICH47732
  Vector type: Synthetic Biology
  Selectable markers: LacZ alpha
Growth in bacteria
  Bacterial resistance: Ampicillin, 100 μg/mL
  Growth temperature: 37°C
  Growth strain: DH5alpha
  Copy number: High Copy
Gene/Insert
  Cloning method: Restriction Enzyme
Resource information
  A portion of this plasmid was derived from a plasmid made by: Vector backbone supplied by GenScript. Cloning cassette digested from plasmid pICH47751 (Addgene plasmid #48002)
Terms and licenses: Academic/Nonprofit Terms; Industry Terms: Not Available to Industry
How to cite: MoClo adapted pUC57-Amp Level 1 position 3 was a gift from Elena Caro Bernat (Addgene plasmid # 109222 ; http://n2t.net/addgene:109222 ; RRID:Addgene_109222)
